>Addgene plasmid #246064 | pBA1739 | addgene full sequence | sequence record 488910 | Addgene NGS Result
GACGTCTTAAGACCCACTTTCACATTTAAGTTGTTTTTCTAATCCGCATATGATCAATTCAAGGCCGAAT
AAGAAGGCTGGCTCTGCACCTTGGTGATCAAATAATTCGATAGCTTGTCGTAATAATGGCGGCATACTAT
CAGTAGTAGGTGTTTCCCTTTCTTCTTTAGCGACTTGATGCTCTTGATCTTCCAATACGCAACCTAAAGT
AAAATGCCCCACAGCGCTGAGTGCATATAATGCATTCTCTAGTGAAAAACCTTGTTGGCATAAAAAGGCT
AATTGATTTTCGAGAGTTTCATACTGTTTTTCTGTAGGCCGTGTACCTAAATGTACTTTTGCTCCATCGC
GATGACTTAGTAAAGCACATCTAAAACTTTTAGCGTTATTACGTAAAAAATCTTGCCAGCTTTCCCCTTC
TAAAGGGCAAAAGTGAGTATGGTGCCTATCTAACATCTCAATGGCTAAGGCGTCGAGCAAAGCCCGCTTA
TTTTTTACATGCCAATACAATGTAGGCTGCTCTACACCTAGCTTCTGGGCGAGTTTACGGGTTGTTAAAC
CTTCGATTCCGACCTCATTAAGCAGCTCTAATGCGCTGTTAATCACTTTACTTTTATCTAATCTAGACAT
CATTAATTCCTAATTTTTGTTGACACTCTATCGTTGATAGAGTTATTTTACCACTCCCTATCAGTGATAG
AGAAAAGAATTCAAAAGATCTTTTAAGAAGGAGATATACATATGTACATAGCGATAGATGGCGATGATGT
GGGGAGAAAAATAACCTCATCATACTTATCCAACTCAGAAGAGAGGTTGACATACATAAGCAACAAATTA
AATGATACCACAAAAAAAATATCTAAAATGCTTTTATCCAATGGATTTGAGATAATTTTCCAAGCCGCAG
ATGGTGTTACAGCGAAAACAGACAACGAGGTCAATCTTAACTTTGTTTTTGATAAGATAAAATCCTATTC
CTTTGACGAAATTACATTTTCAGCTGGTGTGGGAGCGAATCTAAGAGAAGCCTATGTTGCACTGTTAAAT
TCTAAAAGCAACGGTAAGAATATGATTTCTATTTACAAAGACATATTATAAGGATCCAAACTCGAGTAAG
GATCTCCAGGCATCAAATAAAACGAAAGGCTCAGTCGAAAGACTGGGCCTTTCGTTTTATCTGTTGTTTG
TCGGTGAACGCTCTCTACTAGAGTCACACTGGCTCACCTTCGGGTGGGCCTTTCTGCGTTTATACCTAGG
GATATATTCCGCTTCCTCGCTCACTGACTCGCTACGCTCGGTCGTTCGACTGCGGCGAGCGGAAATGGCT
TACGAACGGGGCGGAGATTTCCTGGAAGATGCCAGGAAGATACTTAACAGGGAAGTGAGAGGGCCGCGGC
AAAGCCGTTTTTCCATAGGCTCCGCCCCCCTGACAAGCATCACGAAATCTGACGCTCAAATCAGTGGTGG
CGAAACCCGACAGGACTATAAAGATACCAGGCGTTTCCCCCTGGCGGCTCCCTCGTGCGCTCTCCTGTTC
CTGCCTTTCGGTTTACCGGTGTCATTCCGCTGTTATGGCCGCGTTTGTCTCATTCCACGCCTGACACTCA
GTTCCGGGTAGGCAGTTCGCTCCAAGCTGGACTGTATGCACGAACCCCCCGTTCAGTCCGACCGCTGCGC
CTTATCCGGTAACTATCGTCTTGAGTCCAACCCGGAAAGACATGCAAAAGCACCACTGGCAGCAGCCACT
GGTAATTGATTTAGAGGAGTTAGTCTTGAAGTCATGCGCCGGTTAAGGCTAAACTGAAAGGACAAGTTTT
GGTGACTGCGCTCCTCCAAGCCAGTTACCTCGGTTCAAAGAGTTGGTAGCTCAGAGAACCTTCGAAAAAC
CGCCCTGCAAGGCGGTTTTTTCGTTTTCAGAGCAAGAGATTACGCGCAGACCAAAACGATCTCAAGAAGA
TCATCTTATTAATCAGATAAAATATTTCTAGATTTCAGTGCAATTTATCTCTTCAAATGTAGCACCTGAA
GTCAGCCCCATACGATATAAGTTGTTACTAGTGCTTGGATTCTCACCAATAAAAAACGCCCGGCGGCAAC
CGAGCGTTCTGAACAAATCCAGATGGAGTTCTGAGGTCATTACTGGATCTATCAACAGGAGTCCAAGCGA
GCTCGATATCAAATTACGCCCCGCCCTGCCACTCATCGCAGTACTGTTGTAATTCATTAAGCATTCTGCC
GACATGGAAGCCATCACAAACGGCATGATGAACCTGAATCGCCAGCGGCATCAGCACCTTGTCGCCTTGC
GTATAATATTTGCCCATGGTGAAAACGGGGGCGAAGAAGTTGTCCATATTGGCCACGTTTAAATCAAAAC
TGGTGAAACTCACCCAGGGATTGGCTGAGACGAAAAACATATTCTCAATAAACCCTTTAGGGAAATAGGC
CAGGTTTTCACCGTAACACGCCACATCTTGCGAATATATGTGTAGAAACTGCCGGAAATCGTCGTGGTAT
TCACTCCAGAGCGATGAAAACGTTTCAGTTTGCTCATGGAAAACGGTGTAACAAGGGTGAACACTATCCC
ATATCACCAGCTCACCGTCTTTCATTGCCATACGAAATTCCGGATGAGCATTCATCAGGCGGGCAAGAAT
GTGAATAAAGGCCGGATAAAACTTGTGCTTATTTTTCTTTACGGTCTTTAAAAAGGCCGTAATATCCAGC
TGAACGGTCTGGTTATAGGTACATTGAGCAACTGACTGAAATGCCTCAAAATGTTCTTTACGATGCCATT
GGGATATATCAACGGTGGTATATCCAGTGATTTTTTTCTCCATTTTAGCTTCCTTAGCTCCTGAAAATCT
CGATAACTCAAAAAATACGCCCGGTAGTGATCTTATTTCATTATGGTGAAAGTTGGAACCTCTTACGTGC
CGATCAACGTCTCATTTTCGCCAGATATC
Features (pLannotate 1.2.2; 9 found; start..end, strand, type, name):
      7..630     -  CDS            TetR: tetracycline repressor TetR; tetR from transposon Tn10; TetR binds to the tetracycline operator tetO to inhibit transcription. This inhibition can be relieved by adding tetracycline or doxycycline.
    649..704     +  promoter       tetR/tetA promoters: tetR; overlapping promoters for bacterial tetR and tetA
   1134..1205    +  terminator     rrnB T1 terminator: transcription terminator T1 from the E. coli rrnB gene
   1221..1248    +  terminator     T7Te terminator: phage T7 early transcription terminator
   1267..1322    -  rep_origin     RSF ori (fragment): Plasmids containing the RSF 1030 origin of replication can be propagated in E. coli cells that contain additional plasmids with compatible origins.
   1410..1955    -  rep_origin     p15A ori: Plasmids containing the medium-copy-number p15A origin of replication can be propagated in E. coli cells that contain a second plasmid with the ColE1 origin.
   2069..2163    -  terminator     lambda t0 terminator: transcription terminator from phage lambda
   2187..2843    -  CDS            cat: CAT_ECOLX - Experimental evidence at protein level: Swiss-Prot protein existence level 1. This enzyme is an effector of chloramphenicol resistance in bacteria. From Escherichia coli. This protein is used as a marker in many commonly used cloning vectors, such as pACYC184.
   2844..2946    -  promoter       cat promoter: promoter of the E. coli cat gene encoding chloramphenicol acetyltransferase
