[The description below was written by a language model from this plasmid's Addgene catalogue record and pLannotate feature annotations shown in this document.]
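Description:
pBA1739 is a compact (about 3 kb) bacterial expression plasmid built on a p15A backbone for inducible production of mCpol, the "minimal CRISPR polymerase", in E. coli. It replicates from the p15A origin, which is compatible with ColE1-type plasmids and so allows co-maintenance with a second construct. The catalogue lists the plasmid as high copy, although p15A is generally regarded as a medium-copy origin. A short fragment annotated as RSF origin lies next to it and is probably a sequence-similarity hit rather than a second functional origin. Selection is by chloramphenicol, through a cat (chloramphenicol acetyltransferase) gene driven by its own promoter and followed by the lambda t0 terminator.

The expression module is a Tn10-derived tetracycline-regulated cassette. TetR is encoded on the reverse strand and is transcribed divergently from the overlapping tetR/tetA promoter region, which drives the insert in the forward direction. TetR binds the tet operators and keeps transcription off until a tetracycline-class inducer relieves repression, giving tight, titratable control that is useful for potentially toxic proteins. The automated feature table does not annotate the mCpol coding sequence itself. An unannotated gap of roughly 430 bp between the promoter and the tandem rrnB T1 and T7Te terminators is the likely position of the insert, which was assembled by Golden Gate cloning. No tags or reporters are recorded. The record lists E. coli as the insert species, and the associated work concerns a miniature CRISPR-Cas10-related enzyme that confers immunity, so the plasmid is suited to expressing mCpol in bacteria for functional or phage-defence studies.
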