Addgene plasmid #246064: pBA1739
Purpose: Bacterial expression of mCpol under control of the pTet promoter
Depositing lab: Jennifer Doudna. Depositing organization: University of California, Berkeley. Publication: A miniature CRISPR-Cas10 enzyme confers immunity by an inverse signaling pathway. Doherty EE, Adler BA, Yoon PH, Hsieh K, Loi K, Armbuster EG, Lahiri A, Bolling CS, Wilcox XE, Akkati A, Iavarone AT, Pogliano J, Doudna JA. bioRxiv [Preprint]. 2025 Apr 1:2025.03.28.646030. doi: 10.1101/2025.03.28.646030. PubMed 40196485.
Backbone
  Vector backbone: p15a
  Vector type: Bacterial Expression
Growth in bacteria
  Bacterial resistance: Chloramphenicol, 25 μg/mL
  Growth temperature: 37°C
  Growth strain: NEB 10-beta
  Copy number: High Copy
Gene/Insert
  Gene/Insert name: Minimal CRISPR polymerase
  Species: E. coli
  Promoter: pTet promoter
  Cloning method: Golden Gate
Terms and licenses: Academic/Nonprofit Terms; Industry Terms: Not Available to Industry
Depositor comments: Please visit https://doi.org/10.1101/2025.03.28.646030 for the bioRxiv preprint.
How to cite: pBA1739 was a gift from Jennifer Doudna (Addgene plasmid # 246064 ; http://n2t.net/addgene:246064 ; RRID:Addgene_246064)
